LOCUS       Exported 2740 bp ds-DNA circular SYN 13-MAY-2021
DEFINITION  Phytobricks Level 0 part.
ACCESSION   .
VERSION     .
KEYWORDS    pEPYC0CM0175
SOURCE      synthetic DNA construct
  ORGANISM  synthetic DNA construct
REFERENCE   1 (bases 1 to 2740)
  AUTHORS   Cai YM, Kallam K, Tidd H, Gendarini G, Salzman A, Patron NJ
  TITLE     Rational design of minimal synthetic promoters for plants.
  JOURNAL   Nucleic Acids Res. 2020 Aug 28. pii: 5897334. doi:
            10.1093/nar/gkaa682.
  PUBMED    32856047
REFERENCE   2 (bases 1 to 2740)
  AUTHORS   .
  TITLE     Direct Submission
  JOURNAL   Exported May 13, 2021 from SnapGene Server 1.1.58
            http://www.snapgene.com
FEATURES             Location/Qualifiers
     source          1..2740
                     /organism="synthetic DNA construct"
                     /mol_type="other DNA"
     primer_bind     278..300
                     /label=M13/pUC Forward
                     /note="In lacZ gene"
     primer_bind     292..309
                     /label=M13 Forward
                     /note="In lacZ gene. Also called M13-F20 or M13 (-21)
                     Forward"
     primer_bind     293..309
                     /label=M13 fwd
                     /note="common sequencing primer, one of multiple similar
                     variants"
     primer_bind     320..339
                     /label=T7
                     /note="T7 promoter, forward primer"
     promoter        320..338
                     /label=T7 promoter
                     /note="promoter for bacteriophage T7 RNA polymerase"
     CDS             343..354
                     /codon_start=1
                     /product="Factor Xa recognition and cleavage site"
                     /label=Factor Xa site
                     /translation="IEGR"
     primer_bind     complement(946..963)
                     /label=L4440
                     /note="L4440 vector, forward primer"
     rep_origin      complement(1056..1644)
                     /direction=LEFT
                     /label=ori
                     /note="high-copy-number ColE1/pMB1/pBR322/pUC origin of
                     replication"
     primer_bind     complement(1136..1155)
                     /label=pBR322ori-F
                     /note="pBR322 origin, forward primer"
     CDS             complement(1818..2612)
                     /codon_start=1
                     /product="aminoglycoside phosphotransferase"
                     /label=NeoR/KanR
                     /note="confers resistance to neomycin, kanamycin, and G418
                     (Geneticin(R))"
                     /translation="MIEQDGLHAGSPAAWVERLFGYDWAQQTIGCSDAAVFRLSAQGRP
                     VLFVKTDLSGALNELQDEAARLSWLATTGVPCAAVLDVVTEAGRDWLLLGEVPGQDLLS
                     SHLAPAEKVSIMADAMRRLHTLDPATCPFDHQAKHRIERARTRMEAGLVDQDDLDEEHQ
                     GLAPAELFARLKASMPDGEDLVVTHGDACLPNIMVENGRFSGFIDCGRLGVADRYQDIA
                     LATRDIAEELGGEWADRFLVLYGIAAPDSQRIAFYRLLDEFF"
     promoter        complement(2613..2717)
                     /gene="bla"
                     /label=AmpR promoter
ORIGIN
        1 ctaaattgta agcgttaata ttttgttaaa attcgcgtta aatttttgtt aaatcagctc
       61 attttttaac caataggccg aaatcggcaa aatcccttat aaatcaaaag aatagaccga
      121 gatagggttg agtggccgct acagggcgct cccattcgcc attcaggctg cgcaactgtt
      181 gggaagggcg tttcggtgcg ggcctcttcg ctattacgcc agctggcgaa agggggatgt
      241 gctgcaaggc gattaagttg ggtaacgcca gggttttccc agtcacgacg ttgtaaaacg
      301 acggccagtg agcgcgacgt aatacgactc actatagggc gaattgaagg aaggccgtca
      361 aggccgcatt cggtctcagg agtggaagat tcagaaaatc tccatcaaca aataatccaa
      421 gtaaggatta atggattgat caacatcctt accgctatgg gtaagattga tgaaaagtca
      481 aaaacaaaaa tcaattatgc acaccagcat gtgttgatca ccagctattg tgggacacca
      541 atttcgtcca cagacatcaa catcttatcg tcctttgaag ataagataat aatgttgaag
      601 ataagagtgg gagccaccac taaaacattg ctttgtcaaa agctaaaaaa gatgatgccc
      661 gacagccact tgtgtgaagc atgtgaagcc ggtccctcca ctaagaaaat tagtgaagca
      721 tcttccagtg gtccctccac tcacagctca atcagtgagc aacaggacga aggaaatccc
      781 acaagaattt ccttatataa ggaacacaaa tcagaaggta ctcgagaccc tctgggcctc
      841 atgggccttc ctttcactgc ccgctttcca gtcgggaaac ctgtcgtgcc agctgcatta
      901 acatggtcat agctgtttcc ttgcgtattg ggcgctctcc gcttcctcgc tcactgactc
      961 gctgcgctcg gtcgttcggg taaagcctgg ggtgcctaat gagcaaaagg ccagcaaaag
     1021 gccaggaacc gtaaaaaggc cgcgttgctg gcgtttttcc ataggctccg cccccctgac
     1081 gagcatcaca aaaatcgacg ctcaagtcag aggtggcgaa acccgacagg actataaaga
     1141 taccaggcgt ttccccctgg aagctccctc gtgcgctctc ctgttccgac cctgccgctt
     1201 accggatacc tgtccgcctt tctcccttcg ggaagcgtgg cgctttctca tagctcacgc
     1261 tgtaggtatc tcagttcggt gtaggtcgtt cgctccaagc tgggctgtgt gcacgaaccc
     1321 cccgttcagc ccgaccgctg cgccttatcc ggtaactatc gtcttgagtc caacccggta
     1381 agacacgact tatcgccact ggcagcagcc actggtaaca ggattagcag agcgaggtat
     1441 gtaggcggtg ctacagagtt cttgaagtgg tggcctaact acggctacac tagaagaaca
     1501 gtatttggta tctgcgctct gctgaagcca gttaccttcg gaaaaagagt tggtagctct
     1561 tgatccggca aacaaaccac cgctggtagc ggtggttttt ttgtttgcaa gcagcagatt
     1621 acgcgcagaa aaaaaggatc tcaagaagat cctttgatct tttctacggg gtctgacgct
     1681 cagtggaacg aaaactcacg ttaagggatt ttggtcatga gattatcaaa aaggatcttc
     1741 acctagatcc ttttaaatta aaaatgaagt tttaaatcaa tctaaagtat atatgagtaa
     1801 acttggtctg acagttatta gaaaaattca tccagcagac gataaaacgc aatacgctgg
     1861 ctatccggtg ccgcaatgcc atacagcacc agaaaacgat ccgcccattc gccgcccagt
     1921 tcttccgcaa tatcacgggt ggccagcgca atatcctgat aacgatccgc cacgcccaga
     1981 cggccgcaat caataaagcc gctaaaacgg ccattttcca ccataatgtt cggcaggcac
     2041 gcatcaccat gggtcaccac cagatcttcg ccatccggca tgctcgcttt cagacgcgca
     2101 aacagctctg ccggtgccag gccctgatgt tcttcatcca gatcatcctg atccaccagg
     2161 cccgcttcca tacgggtacg cgcacgttca atacgatgtt tcgcctgatg atcaaacgga
     2221 caggtcgccg ggtccagggt atgcagacga cgcatggcat ccgccataat gctcactttt
     2281 tctgccggcg ccagatggct agacagcaga tcctgacccg gcacttcgcc cagcagcagc
     2341 caatcacggc ccgcttcggt caccacatcc agcaccgccg cacacggaac accggtggtg
     2401 gccagccagc tcagacgcgc cgcttcatcc tgcagctcgt tcagcgcacc gctcagatcg
     2461 gttttcacaa acagcaccgg acgaccctgc gcgctcagac gaaacaccgc cgcatcagag
     2521 cagccaatgg tctgctgcgc ccaatcatag ccaaacagac gttccaccca cgctgccggg
     2581 ctacccgcat gcaggccatc ctgttcaatc atactcttcc tttttcaata ttattgaagc
     2641 atttatcagg gttattgtct catgagcgga tacatatttg aatgtattta gaaaaataaa
     2701 caaatagggg ttccgcgcac atttccccga aaagtgccac
//
